Addgene plasmid #167568: pMeCP2miRFP670 pc3942
Purpose: The miRFP670-gene is ligated c-terminally to the rat meCP2-gene.
Depositing lab: Cristina Cardoso. Depositing organization: Technische Universitaet Darmstadt. Publication: Processive DNA synthesis is associated with localized decompaction of constitutive heterochromatin at the sites of DNA replication and repair. Chagin VO, Reinhart B, Becker A, Mortusewicz O, Jost KL, Rapp A, Leonhardt H, Cardoso MC. Nucleus. 2019 Dec;10(1):231-253. doi: 10.1080/19491034.2019.1688932. PubMed 31744372.
Backbone
  Vector backbone: pmiRFP670-N1
  Backbone manufacturer: addgene # 79987
  Backbone size w/o insert (bp): 4960
  Total vector size (bp): 6472
  Vector type: Mammalian Expression
  Selectable markers: Neomycin (select with G418)
Growth in bacteria
  Bacterial resistance: Kanamycin, 50 μg/mL
  Growth temperature: 37°C
  Growth strain: DH5alpha
  Copy number: High Copy
Gene/Insert
  Gene/Insert name: MeCp2
  Species: R. norvegicus (rat)
  Insert size (bp): 1476
  Entrez Gene: Mecp2 (a.k.a. MECP2_e1)
  Promoter: CMV
  Tag / fusion protein: GFP
  Cloning method: Restriction Enzyme; 5′ cloning site AgeI (not destroyed); 3′ cloning site MfeI (not destroyed)
  Sequencing primers: 5′ gtcagatccgctagc; 3′ caactagaatgcagtg
Terms and licenses: Academic/Nonprofit Terms; Industry Terms: Not Available to Industry
How to cite: pMeCP2miRFP670 pc3942 was a gift from Cristina Cardoso (Addgene plasmid # 167568 ; http://n2t.net/addgene:167568 ; RRID:Addgene_167568)
