[The description below was written by a language model from this plasmid's Addgene catalogue record and pLannotate feature annotations shown in this document.]
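Description:
pMeCP2miRFP670 pc3942 is a 6,472 bp mammalian expression plasmid built on the pmiRFP670-N1 backbone, an N1-type vector in which a gene of interest is placed upstream of a fluorescent protein to make a C-terminal fusion. It replicates in E. coli from a high-copy ColE1/pUC-type origin and also carries an f1 phage origin. A single NeoR/KanR (Tn5 aminoglycoside phosphotransferase) gene serves as a dual marker. The bacterial AmpR (bla) promoter drives it for kanamycin selection in bacteria. The SV40 enhancer/early promoter, with the HSV TK polyadenylation signal, drives it for G418 selection in transfected mammalian cells. The short RSF ori, ble, bGH poly(A) and SV40 large T antigen matches are annotated only as fragments and are probably backbone remnants, not functional parts.

The expression cassette uses the human CMV immediate-early enhancer and promoter to drive the 1,476 bp rat Mecp2 coding sequence. Mecp2 encodes the methyl-CpG-binding chromosomal protein that recognises 5-methylcytosine-containing DNA and mediates transcriptional repression. It is joined through residual multiple-cloning-site sequence to miRFP670, a monomeric near-infrared fluorescent protein engineered from a bacterial phytochrome with emission near 670 nm, and the cassette ends with the SV40 poly(A) signal. The catalogue lists the tag as GFP, but the stated purpose, the backbone and the feature table all indicate miRFP670, and no GFP feature is annotated. The associated study examines decompaction of constitutive heterochromatin at sites of DNA replication and repair. This suggests the fusion serves as a far-red live-cell marker of methylated heterochromatin that can be combined with green or red reporters, although the record does not state that use explicitly.
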