Features (pLannotate 1.2.2; 18 found; start..end, strand, type, name):
      1..45      +  rep_origin     RSF ori (fragment): Plasmids containing the RSF 1030 origin of replication can be propagated in E. coli cells that contain additional plasmids with compatible origins.
    113..416     +  enhancer       CMV enhancer: human cytomegalovirus immediate early enhancer
    417..620     +  promoter       CMV promoter: human cytomegalovirus (CMV) immediate early promoter
    643..673     +  misc_feature   MCS (fragment): multiple cloning site
    698..2173    +  CDS            Mecp2: MECP2_RAT - Experimental evidence at protein level: Swiss-Prot protein existence level 1. Chromosomal protein that binds to methylated DNA. It can bind specifically to a single methyl-CpG pair. It is not influenced by sequences flanking the methyl-CpGs. Mediates transcriptional repression through interaction with histone deacetylase and the corepressor SIN3A. Binds both 5-methylcytosine (5mC) and 5-hydroxymethylcytosine (5hmC)- containing DNA, with a preference for 5-methylcytosine (5mC). From Rattus norvegicus (Rat).
   2172..2208    +  misc_feature   MCS (fragment): pBluescript multiple cloning site
   2203..2235    +  misc_feature   MCS (fragment): multiple cloning site
   2243..3190    +  CDS            ORF frame 1: bright monomeric near-infrared fluorescent protein engineered from a bacterial phytochrome, with an emission maximum of 670 nm (Shcherbakova et al., 2016)
   3206..3289    +  CDS            large T antigen (fragment): large T antigen from SV40 (simian virus 40)
   3312..3433    +  polyA_signal   SV40 poly(A) signal: SV40 polyadenylation signal
   3467..3895    -  rep_origin     f1 ori (sequence partly withheld): f1 bacteriophage origin of replication; arrow indicates direction of (+) strand synthesis
   3922..4026    +  promoter       AmpR promoter: bla
   4028..4385    +  promoter       SV40 promoter: SV40 enhancer and early promoter
   4420..5214    +  CDS            NeoR/KanR: aminoglycoside phosphotransferase from Tn5; aph(3')-II (or nptII); confers resistance to neomycin, kanamycin, and G418 (Geneticin®)
   5235..5387    +  CDS            ble (fragment): BLE_KLEPN - Experimental evidence at protein level: Swiss-Prot protein existence level 1. Binding protein with a strong affinity to the bleomycin family of antibiotics. Binds to CL990; an antimitotic-antibiotic compound. From Klebsiella pneumoniae.
   5446..5493    +  polyA_signal   HSV TK poly(A) signal: herpes simplex virus thymidine kinase polyadenylation signal (Cole and Stacy, 1985)
   5584..5600    -  polyA_signal   bGH poly(A) signal (fragment): bovine growth hormone polyadenylation signal
   5822..6410    +  rep_origin     ori: high-copy-number ColE1/pMB1/pBR322/pUC origin of replication
>Addgene plasmid #167568 | pMeCP2miRFP670 pc3942 | addgene full sequence | sequence record 386849 | Addgene NGS Result
CTTTCCTGCGTTATCCCCTGATTCTGTGGATAACCGTATTACCGCCATGCATTAGTTATTAATAGTAATC
AATTACGGGGTCATTAGTTCATAGCCCATATATGGAGTTCCGCGTTACATAACTTACGGTAAATGGCCCG
CCTGGCTGACCGCCCAACGACCCCCGCCCATTGACGTCAATAATGACGTATGTTCCCATAGTAACGCCAA
TAGGGACTTTCCATTGACGTCAATGGGTGGAGTATTTACGGTAAACTGCCCACTTGGCAGTACATCAAGT
GTATCATATGCCAAGTACGCCCCCTATTGACGTCAATGACGGTAAATGGCCCGCCTGGCATTATGCCCAG
TACATGACCTTATGGGACTTTCCTACTTGGCAGTACATCTACGTATTAGTCATCGCTATTACCATGGTGA
TGCGGTTTTGGCAGTACATCAATGGGCGTGGATAGCGGTTTGACTCACGGGGATTTCCAAGTCTCCACCC
CATTGACGTCAATGGGAGTTTGTTTTGGCACCAAAATCAACGGGACTTTCCAAAATGTCGTAACAACTCC
GCCCCATTGACGCAAATGGGCGGTAGGCGTGTACGGTGGGAGGTCTATATAAGCAGAGCTGGTTTAGTGA
ACCGTCAGATCCGCTAGCGCTACCGGACTCAGATCTCGAGCTCCACCGCGGTGGCGGCCGCTCTAGCATG
GTAGCTGGGATGTTAGGGCTCAGGAAGGAAAAGTCAGAAGACCAGGATCTCCAGGGCCTCAAAGAGAAAC
CCCTGAAGTTTAAGAAGGTGAAGAAAGACAAGAAGGAAGACAAAGAGGGCAAACATGAACCACTACAGCC
TTCAGCCCACCATTCTGCAGAGCCAGCAGAGGCAGGCAAAGCAGAGACATCAGAAAGCTCAGGCTCTGCC
CCAGCAGTACCAGAAGCCTCTGCTTCTCCCAAACAGCGACGTTCCATCATTCGTGACCGGGGACCTATGT
ATGATGACCCCACCTTGCCTGAAGGTTGGACGCGAAAGCTTAAACAGAGGAAGTCTGGTCGCTCTGCTGG
AAAGTATGATGTATATTTGATCAATCCCCAGGGAAAAGCCTTTCGCTCTAAAGTAGAATTGATTGCATAT
TTTGAAAAGGTGGGAGACACCTCCTTGGACCCTAATGATTTTGACTTCACTGTAACTGGGAGAGGGAGCC
CTTCCAGGAGAGAACAGAAACCACCTAAGAAGCCCAAATCTCCCAAAGCTCCAGGAACTGGCAGGGGTCG
GGGACGCCCGAAAGGGAGCGGCACTGGGAGACCAAAGGCAGCAGCATCAGAAGGTGTTCAAGTGAAAAGG
GTCCTGGAGAAGAGCCCTGGGAAACTTCTCGTCAAGATGCCTTTCCAAGCATCACCTGGGGGTAAGGGTG
AGGGAGGTGGGGCTACCACATCTGCGCAGGTCATGGTGATCAAACGCCCTGGCAGAAAGCGAAAAGCTGA
AGCTGACCCCCAGGCCATTCCTAAGAAACGGGGTAGAAAGCCTGGGAGTGTGGTGGCAGCTGCTGCTGCA
GAGGCCAAAAAGAAAGCTGTGAAGGAATCTTCTATACGGTCTGTGCAGGAGACTGTGCTCCCCATCAAGA
AGCGCAAGACCCGGGAAACCGTCAGCATTGAGGTCAAGGAGGTGGTGAAGCCCCTGCTGGTGTCTACACT
TGGTGAGAAGAGTGGAAAGGGACTGAAGACATGCAAGAGCCCTGGGCGTAAAAGCAAGGAGAGCAGCCCC
AAGGGGCGCAGCAGCAGTGCCTCCTCACCACCTAAGAAGGAGCACCATCATCACCACCATCACGCAGAGT
CCCCAAAGGCCCCCATGCCATTGCTTCCACCTCCACCCCCACCTGAGCCTCAGAGCTCTGAGGACCCCAT
CAGCCCCCCTGAGCCTCAGGACTTGAGCAGCAGCATCTGCAAAGAGGAGAAGATGCCCCGAGCAGGCTCA
CTGGAAAGCGATGGCTGCCCCAAGGAGCCAGCTAAGACTCAGCCCATGGTTGCTGCCGCCGCCACCACCA
CCACCACCACCACCACCACAGTTGCAGAAAAGTACAAACACCGAGGGGAGGGAGAGCGCAAAGACATTGT
TTCATCCTCCATGCCGAGGCCAAACAGAGAGGAGCCTGTGGACAGCCGGACGCCCGTGACCGAGAGAGTT
AGCAGGAATTCGATATCAAGCTTATCGATACCGTCGACGGTACCGCGGGCCCGGGATCCACCGGTCGCCA
CCATGGTAGCAGGTCATGCCTCTGGCAGCCCCGCATTCGGGACCGCCTCTCATTCGAATTGCGAACATGA
AGAGATCCACCTCGCCGGCTCGATCCAGCCGCATGGCGCGCTTCTGGTCGTCAGCGAACATGATCATCGC
GTCATCCAGGCCAGCGCCAACGCCGCGGAATTTCTGAATCTCGGAAGCGTACTCGGCGTTCCGCTCGCCG
AGATCGACGGCGATCTGTTGATCAAGATCCTGCCGCATCTCGATCCCACCGCCGAAGGCATGCCGGTCGC
GGTGCGCTGCCGGATCGGCAATCCCTCTACGGAGTACTGCGGTCTGATGCATCGGCCTCCGGAAGGCGGG
CTGATCATCGAACTCGAACGTGCCGGCCCGTCGATCGATCTGTCAGGCACGCTGGCGCCGGCGCTGGAGC
GGATCCGCACGGCGGGTTCACTGCGCGCGCTGTGCGATGACACCGTGCTGCTGTTTCAGCAGTGCACCGG
CTACGACCGGGTGATGGTGTATCGTTTCGATGAGCAAGGCCACGGCCTGGTATTCTCCGAGTGCCATGTG
CCTGGGCTCGAATCCTATTTCGGCAACCGCTATCCGTCGTCGACTGTCCCGCAGATGGCGCGGCAGCTGT
ACGTGCGGCAGCGCGTCCGCGTGCTGGTCGACGTCACCTATCAGCCGGTGCCGCTGGAGCCGCGGCTGTC
GCCGCTGACCGGGCGCGATCTCGACATGTCGGGCTGCTTCCTGCGCTCGATGTCGCCGTGCCATCTGCAG
TTCCTGAAGGACATGGGCGTGCGCGCCACCCTGGCGGTGTCGCTGGTGGTCGGCGGCAAGCTGTGGGGCC
TGGTTGTCTGTCACCATTATCTGCCGCGCTTCATCCGTTTCGAGCTGCGGGCGATCTGCAAACGGCTCGC
CGAAAGGATCGCGACGCGGATCACCGCGCTTGAGAGCTAAGCGGCCGCGACTCTAGATCATAATCAGCCA
TACCACATTTGTAGAGGTTTTACTTGCTTTAAAAAACCTCCCACACCTCCCCCTGAACCTGAAACATAAA
ATGAATGCAATTGTTGTTGTTAACTTGTTTATTGCAGCTTATAATGGTTACAAATAAAGCAATAGCATCA
CAAATTTCACAAATAAAGCATTTTTTTCACTGCATTCTAGTTGTGGTTTGTCCAAACTCATCAATGTATC
TTAAGGCGTAAATTGTAAGCGTTAATATTTTGTTAAAATTCGCGTTAAATTTTTGTTAAATCAGCTCATT
TTTTAACCAATAGGCCGAAATCGGCAAAATCCCTTATAAATCAAAAGAATAGACCGAGATAGGGT
[37 nt withheld, positions 3566-3602]
AAAGAACGTGGACTCCAACGTCAAAGG
[49 nt withheld, positions 3630-3678]
T
[91 nt withheld, positions 3680-3770]
G
[124 nt withheld, positions 3772-3895]
CAGGTGGCACTTTTCGGGGAAATGTGCGCGGAACCCCTATTTGTTTATTTTTCTAAATACATTCAAATAT
GTATCCGCTCATGAGACAATAACCCTGATAAATGCTTCAATAATATTGAAAAAGGAAGAGTCCTGAGGCG
GAAAGAACCAGCTGTGGAATGTGTGTCAGTTAGGGTGTGGAAAGTCCCCAGGCTCCCCAGCAGGCAGAAG
TATGCAAAGCATGCATCTCAATTAGTCAGCAACCAGGTGTGGAAAGTCCCCAGGCTCCCCAGCAGGCAGA
AGTATGCAAAGCATGCATCTCAATTAGTCAGCAACCATAGTCCCGCCCCTAACTCCGCCCATCCCGCCCC
TAACTCCGCCCAGTTCCGCCCATTCTCCGCCCCATGGCTGACTAATTTTTTTTATTTATGCAGAGGCCGA
GGCCGCCTCGGCCTCTGAGCTATTCCAGAAGTAGTGAGGAGGCTTTTTTGGAGGCCTAGGCTTTTGCAAA
GATCGATCAAGAGACAGGATGAGGATCGTTTCGCATGATTGAACAAGATGGATTGCACGCAGGTTCTCCG
GCCGCTTGGGTGGAGAGGCTATTCGGCTATGACTGGGCACAACAGACAATCGGCTGCTCTGATGCCGCCG
TGTTCCGGCTGTCAGCGCAGGGGCGCCCGGTTCTTTTTGTCAAGACCGACCTGTCCGGTGCCCTGAATGA
ACTGCAAGACGAGGCAGCGCGGCTATCGTGGCTGGCCACGACGGGCGTTCCTTGCGCAGCTGTGCTCGAC
GTTGTCACTGAAGCGGGAAGGGACTGGCTGCTATTGGGCGAAGTGCCGGGGCAGGATCTCCTGTCATCTC
ACCTTGCTCCTGCCGAGAAAGTATCCATCATGGCTGATGCAATGCGGCGGCTGCATACGCTTGATCCGGC
TACCTGCCCATTCGACCACCAAGCGAAACATCGCATCGAGCGAGCACGTACTCGGATGGAAGCCGGTCTT
GTCGATCAGGATGATCTGGACGAAGAGCATCAGGGGCTCGCGCCAGCCGAACTGTTCGCCAGGCTCAAGG
CGAGCATGCCCGACGGCGAGGATCTCGTCGTGACCCATGGCGATGCCTGCTTGCCGAATATCATGGTGGA
AAATGGCCGCTTTTCTGGATTCATCGACTGTGGCCGGCTGGGTGTGGCGGACCGCTATCAGGACATAGCG
TTGGCTACCCGTGATATTGCTGAAGAGCTTGGCGGCGAATGGGCTGACCGCTTCCTCGTGCTTTACGGTA
TCGCCGCTCCCGATTCGCAGCGCATCGCCTTCTATCGCCTTCTTGACGAGTTCTTCTGAGCGGGACTCTG
GGGTTCGAAATGACCGACCAAGCGACGCCCAACCTGCCATCACGAGATTTCGATTCCACCGCCGCCTTCT
ATGAAAGGTTGGGCTTCGGAATCGTTTTCCGGGACGCCGGCTGGATGATCCTCCAGCGCGGGGATCTCAT
GCTGGAGTTCTTCGCCCACCCTAGGGGGAGGCTAACTGAAACACGGAAGGAGACAATACCGGAAGGAACC
CGCGCTATGACGGCAATAAAAAGACAGAATAAAACGCACGGTGTTGGGTCGTTTGTTCATAAACGCGGGG
TTCGGTCCCAGGGCTGGCACTCTGTCGATACCCCACCGAGACCCCATTGGGGCCAATACGCCCGCGTTTC
TTCCTTTTCCCCACCCCACCCCCCAAGTTCGGGTGAAGGCCCAGGGCTCGCAGCCAACGTCGGGGCGGCA
GGCCCTGCCATAGCCTCAGGTTACTCATATATACTTTAGATTGATTTAAAACTTCATTTTTAATTTAAAA
GGATCTAGGTGAAGATCCTTTTTGATAATCTCATGACCAAAATCCCTTAACGTGAGTTTTCGTTCCACTG
AGCGTCAGACCCCGTAGAAAAGATCAAAGGATCTTCTTGAGATCCTTTTTTTCTGCGCGTAATCTGCTGC
TTGCAAACAAAAAAACCACCGCTACCAGCGGTGGTTTGTTTGCCGGATCAAGAGCTACCAACTCTTTTTC
CGAAGGTAACTGGCTTCAGCAGAGCGCAGATACCAAATACTGTTCTTCTAGTGTAGCCGTAGTTAGGCCA
CCACTTCAAGAACTCTGTAGCACCGCCTACATACCTCGCTCTGCTAATCCTGTTACCAGTGGCTGCTGCC
AGTGGCGATAAGTCGTGTCTTACCGGGTTGGACTCAAGACGATAGTTACCGGATAAGGCGCAGCGGTCGG
GCTGAACGGGGGGTTCGTGCACACAGCCCAGCTTGGAGCGAACGACCTACACCGAACTGAGATACCTACA
GCGTGAGCTATGAGAAAGCGCCACGCTTCCCGAAGGGAGAAAGGCGGACAGGTATCCGGTAAGCGGCAGG
GTCGGAACAGGAGAGCGCACGAGGGAGCTTCCAGGGGGAAACGCCTGGTATCTTTATAGTCCTGTCGGGT
TTCGCCACCTCTGACTTGAGCGTCGATTTTTGTGATGCTCGTCAGGGGGGCGGAGCCTATGGAAAAACGC
CAGCAACGCGGCCTTTTTACGGTTCCTGGCCTTTTGCTGGCCTTTTGCTCACATGTT
